>Addgene plasmid #167301 | pJOG1368 | addgene full sequence | sequence record 333328 | Addgene NGS Result
TCCTGTCGGGTTTCGCCACCTCTGACTTGAGCGTCGATTTTTGTGATGCTCGTCAGGGGGGCGGAGCCTA
TGGAAAAACGCCAGCAACGCGGCCTTTTTACGGTTCCTGGCCTTTTGCTGGCCTTTTGCTCACATGTTCT
TTCCTGCGTTATCCCCTGATTCTGTGGATAACCGTATTACCGCCTTTGAGTGAGCTGATACCGCTCGCCG
CAGCCGAACGACCGAGCGCAGCGAGTCAGTGAGCGAGGAAGCGGAAGAGCGCCCAATACGCAAACCGCCT
CTCCCCGCGCGTTGGCCGATTCATTAATCACTCTGTGGTCTCAA
[474 nt withheld, positions 325-798]
GCTTCCGCCAAGATCGTGGAAGTCAAACACCCACTCGTCAAACACAAGCTGGGACTGATGCGTGAGCAAG
ATATCAGCACCAAGCGCTTTCGCGAACTCGCTTCCGAAGTGGGTAGCCTGCTGACTTACGAAGCGACCGC
CGACCTCGAAACGGAAAAAGTAACTATCGAAGGCTGGAACGGCCCGGTAGAAATCGACCAGATCAAAGGT
AAGAAAATTACCGTTGTGCCAATTCTGCGTGCGGGTCTTGGTATGATGGACGGTGTGCTGGAAAACGTTC
CGAGCGCGCGCATCAGCGTTGTCGGTATGTACCGTAATGAAGAAACGCTGGAGCCGGTACCGTACTTCCA
GAAACTGGTTTCTAACATCGATGAGCGTATGGCGCTGATCGTTGACCCAATGCTGGCAACCGGTGGTTCC
GTTATCGCGACCATCGACCTGCTGAAAAAAGCGGGCTGCAGCAGCATCAAAGTTCTGGTGCTGGTAGCTG
CGCCAGAAGGTATCGCTGCGCTGGAAAAAGCGCACCCGGACGTCGAACTGTATACCGCATCGATTGATCA
GGGACTGAACGAGCACGGATACATTATTCCGGGCCTCGGCGATGCCGGTGACAAAATCTTTGGTACGAAA
TAGCTTTGAGACCACGAAGTGGCTCTTCAGTGGACGAAAGGGCCTCGTGATACGCCTATTTTTATAGGTT
AATGTCATGATAATAATGGTTTCTTAGACGTCAGGTGGCACTTTTCGGGGAAATGTGCGCGGAACCCCTA
TTTGTTTATTTTTCTAAATACATTCAAATATGTATCCGCTCATGAGACAATAACCCTGATAAATGCTTCA
ATAATATTGAAAAAGGAAGAGTATGCGCTCACGCAACTGGTCCAGAACCTTGACCGAACGCAGCGGTGGT
AACGGCGCAGTGGCGGTTTTCATGGCTTGTTATGACTGTTTTTTTTTGGGGTACAGTCTATGCCTCGGGC
ATCCAAGCAGCAAGCGCGTTACGCCGTGGGTCGATGTTTGATGTTATGGAGCAGCAACGATGTTACGCAG
CAGGGCAGTCGCCCTAAAACAAAGTTAAACATCATGAGGGAAGCGGTGATCGCCGAAGTATCGACTCAAC
TATCAGAGGTAGTTGGCGTCATCGAGCGCCATCTCGAACCGACGTTGCTGGCCGTACATTTGTACGGCTC
CGCAGTGGATGGCGGCCTGAAGCCACACAGCGATATTGATTTGCTGGTTACGGTGACCGTAAGGCTTGAT
GAAACAACGCGGCGAGCTTTGATCAACGACCTTTTGGAAACTTCGGCTTCCCCTGGAGAGAGCGAGATTC
TCCGCGCTGTAGAAGTCACCATTGTTGTGCACGACGACATCATTCCGTGGCGTTATCCAGCTAAGCGCGA
ACTGCAATTTGGAGAATGGCAGCGCAATGACATTCTTGCAGGTATCTTCGAGCCAGCCACGATCGACATT
GATCTGGCTATCTTGCTGACAAAAGCAAGAGAACATAGCGTTGCCTTGGTAGGTCCAGCGGCGGAGGAAC
TCTTTGATCCGGTTCCTGAACAGGATCTATTTGAGGCGCTAAATGAAACCTTAACGCTATGGAACTCGCC
GCCCGACTGGGCTGGCGATGAGCGAAATGTAGTGCTTACGTTGTCCCGCATTTGGTACAGCGCAGTAACC
GGCAAAATCGCGCCGAAGGATGTCGCTGCCGACTGGGCAATGGAGCGCCTGCCGGCCCAGTATCAGCCCG
TCATACTTGAAGCTAGACAGGCTTATCTTGGACAAGAAGAAGATCGCTTGGCCTCGCGCGCAGATCAGTT
GGAAGAATTTGTCCATTACGTAAAAGGCGAGATCACCAAGGTAGTCGGCAAATAACTGTCAGACCAAGTT
TACTCATATATACTTTAGATTGATTTAAAACTTCATTTTTAATTTAAAAGGATCTAGGTGAAGATCCTTT
TTGATAATCTCATGACCAAAATCCCTTAACGTGAGTTTTCGTTCCACTGAGCGTCAGACCCCGTAGAAAA
GATCAAAGGATCTTCTTGAGATCCTTTTTTTCTGCGCGTAATCTGCTGCTTGCAAACAAAAAAACCACCG
CTACCAGCGGTGGTTTGTTTGCCGGATCAAGAGCTACCAACTCTTTTTCCGAAGGTAACTGGCTTCAGCA
GAGCGCAGATACCAAATACTGTTCTTCTAGTGTAGCCGTAGTTAGGCCACCACTTCAAGAACTCTGTAGC
ACCGCCTACATACCTCGCTCTGCTAATCCTGTTACCAGTGGCTGCTGCCAGTGGCGATAAGTCGTGTCTT
ACCGGGTTGGACTCAAGACGATAGTTACCGGATAAGGCGCAGCGGTCGGGCTGAACGGGGGGTTCGTGCA
CACAGCCCAGCTTGGAGCGAACGACCTACACCGAACTGAGATACCTACAGCGTGAGCTATGAGAAAGCGC
CACGCTTCCCGAAGGGAGAAAGGCGGACAGGTATCCGGTAAGCGGCAGGGTCGGAACAGGAGAGCGCACG
AGGGAGCTTCCAGGGGGAAACGCCTGGTATCTTTATAG
Features (pLannotate 1.2.2; 8 found; start..end, strand, type, name):
    259..308     +  CDS            lacI (fragment): lac repressor; lacI; The lac repressor binds to the lac operator to inhibit transcription in E. coli. This inhibition can be relieved by adding lactose or isopropyl-β-D-thiogalactopyranoside (IPTG).
    325..798     +  CDS            FCY1 (sequence withheld): FCY1_YEAST - Experimental evidence at protein level: Swiss-Prot protein existence level 1. Catalyzes the hydrolytic deamination of cytosine to uracil or 5-methylcytosine to thymine. Is involved in the pyrimidine salvage pathway, which allows the cell to utilize cytosine for pyrimidine nucleotide synthesis. From Saccharomyces cerevisiae (strain ATCC 204508 / S288c) (Baker's yeast).
    808..1428    +  CDS            upp: UPP_ECOLI - Also known as uraP. Experimental evidence at protein level: Swiss-Prot protein existence level 1. Catalyzes the conversion of uracil and 5-phospho-alpha-D- ribose 1-diphosphate (PRPP) to UMP and diphosphate. From Escherichia coli (strain K12).
   1556..1660    +  promoter       AmpR promoter: bla
   1651..1731    -  CDS            int (fragment): INT2_ECOLX - Protein inferred from homology: Swiss-Prot protein existence level 3. Putative integrase believed to be involved in the insertion of antibiotic resistance genes into plasmids and transposons. From Escherichia coli.
   1819..1875    +  CDS            GmR (fragment): gentamycin acetyltransferase; aacC1; confers resistance to gentamycin
   1882..2670    +  CDS            aadA: S3AD_ECOLX - Experimental evidence at protein level: Swiss-Prot protein existence level 1. Mediates bacterial resistance to the antibiotics streptomycin and spectinomycin. From Escherichia coli.
   2844..76      +  rep_origin     ori (across the origin): high-copy-number ColE1/pMB1/pBR322/pUC origin of replication
