[The description below was written by a language model from this plasmid's Addgene catalogue record and pLannotate feature annotations shown in this document.]
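Description:
pJOG1368 is a small (about 3.4 kb) Level 0 module plasmid of the Modular Cloning (MoClo) Golden Gate system, holding a coding-sequence part in the CDS1 position for hierarchical assembly into transcription units and larger multigene constructs. The backbone is not named in the record. The feature table shows a high-copy ColE1/pUC-type origin and an aadA gene conferring spectinomycin (and streptomycin) resistance, preceded by an AmpR (bla) promoter annotation. Short integrase, gentamicin acetyltransferase and lacI fragments are also annotated; these are probably remnants from the resistance cassette's origin and from vector construction rather than functional elements. As expected for a CDS module, no promoter or terminator for the insert is annotated; these would be supplied by other Level 0 parts during assembly.

The payload is an FCY-UPP fusion gene of roughly 1.1 kb. Although the catalogue lists budding yeast as the species, the annotation indicates a chimeric reading frame: Saccharomyces cerevisiae FCY1 (cytosine deaminase) followed closely by Escherichia coli upp (uracil phosphoribosyltransferase). Cytosine deaminase converts the otherwise harmless 5-fluorocytosine into 5-fluorouracil, and the phosphoribosyltransferase channels this into toxic fluorinated nucleotides, so cells expressing the fusion become sensitive to 5-fluorocytosine. The module therefore provides a conditional negative (counter-)selection marker. The associated work concerns highly multiplexed genome editing in Nicotiana benthamiana and Arabidopsis, so a plausible use is selecting against plants that retain the editing transgene, though the record itself states only the sensitivity phenotype and the role as an assembly module.
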