Addgene plasmid #167301: pJOG1368
Purpose: Level 0 module (CDS1) for further assemblies based on the Modular Cloning system. FCY-UPP gene conferring sensitivity to 5-Fluorocytosine
Depositing lab: Johannes Stuttmann. Depositing organization: Martin-Luther-Universitaet Halle-Wittenberg. Publication: Highly efficient multiplex editing: One-shot generation of 8x Nicotiana benthamiana and 12x Arabidopsis mutants. Stuttmann J, Barthel K, Martin P, Ordon J, Erickson JL, Herr R, Ferik F, Kretschmer C, Berner T, Keilwagen J, Marillonnet S, Bonas U. Plant J. 2021 Feb 12. doi: 10.1111/tpj.15197. PubMed 33577114.
Backbone
  Vector backbone: Unknown
  Vector type: Synthetic Biology ; MoClo Level 0 Vector
Growth in bacteria
  Bacterial resistance: Spectinomycin, 50 μg/mL
  Growth temperature: 37°C
  Growth strain: DH5alpha
  Copy number: High Copy
Gene/Insert
  Gene/Insert name: FCY-UPP fusion gene
  Species: S. cerevisiae (budding yeast)
  Insert size (bp): 1111
  Cloning method: Unknown
  Sequencing primers: 5′ Unknown
Terms and licenses: Academic/Nonprofit Terms; Industry Terms: Not Available to Industry
How to cite: pJOG1368 was a gift from Johannes Stuttmann (Addgene plasmid # 167301 ; http://n2t.net/addgene:167301 ; RRID:Addgene_167301)
